Addgene plasmid #85783: pN3FS-CYC1
Purpose: N-ICE plasmid pH3FS-CYC1
Depositing lab: Scott Briggs. Depositing organization: Purdue University. Publication: N-ICE plasmids for generating N-terminal 3 x FLAG tagged genes that allow Inducible, Constitutive, or Endogenous expression in Saccharomyces cerevisiae. Zhang Y, Serratore ND, Briggs SD. Yeast. 2016 Dec 12. doi: 10.1002/yea.3226. PubMed 27943405.
Backbone
  Vector backbone: pUG6
  Backbone manufacturer: Euroscarf
  Vector type: Yeast Expression, Cre/Lox
  Selectable markers: Nourseothricin Sulfate
Growth in bacteria
  Bacterial resistance: Ampicillin, 100 μg/mL
  Growth temperature: 37°C
  Growth strain: DH5alpha
  Copy number: High Copy
Gene/Insert
  Gene/Insert name: loxP-NatMX-loxP-CYC1p-3FLAG
  Species: S. cerevisiae (budding yeast), Synthetic
  Mutation: *(see below)
  Cloning method: Restriction Enzyme; 5′ cloning site NotI (not destroyed); 3′ cloning site XhoI (not destroyed)
  Sequencing primers: 5′ T7 promoter; 3′ CGCGTCAGCGGGTGTTGG
Terms and licenses: Academic/Nonprofit Terms; Industry Terms: Not Available to Industry
Depositor comments: *Note: Addgene's quality control sequencing finds a P77L amino acid residue substitution in the Nourseothricin resistance gene, but this residue change is not thought to affect antibiotic selection.
How to cite: pN3FS-CYC1 was a gift from Scott Briggs (Addgene plasmid # 85783 ; http://n2t.net/addgene:85783 ; RRID:Addgene_85783)
