[The description below was written by a language model from this plasmid's Addgene catalogue record and pLannotate feature annotations shown in this document.]
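Description:
pN3FS-CYC1 is one of the N-ICE series of yeast tagging plasmids, built on the pUG6 backbone and used as a template source for a cassette that places an N-terminal 3×FLAG tag on Saccharomyces cerevisiae genes. It carries no yeast origin of replication in the annotated features. In E. coli it is maintained at high copy through a ColE1/pUC-type origin and selected with ampicillin via the β-lactamase gene. Short annotated fragments of rop, bom and lacI appear to be backbone remnants rather than functional elements.

The insert, cloned between NotI and XhoI, is described as loxP-NatMX-loxP-CYC1p-3FLAG. The feature table shows the NatMX marker as an Ashbya gossypii TEF promoter driving nourseothricin acetyltransferase, followed by a terminator region that the software labels as an ADH1 terminator fragment. Two loxP sites flank the marker so that it can be excised by Cre recombinase after yeast transformants are selected on nourseothricin. Downstream of the second loxP site lies a region ending in a sequence annotated as a FLAG fragment. The CYC1 promoter named in the catalogue entry is not separately annotated, and the gap between loxP and FLAG is short, so its presence and extent cannot be confirmed from the table alone. A T7 promoter sits at the outer edge of the cassette and serves as a sequencing primer site.

According to the associated publication title, the N-ICE plasmids allow inducible, constitutive or endogenous expression of tagged genes. The record does not state which mode applies to this CYC1 version. The stated purpose names the plasmid as pH3FS-CYC1, which differs from the catalogue name. Quality-control sequencing found a P77L substitution in the nourseothricin resistance gene, which is not thought to impair selection.
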