Features (pLannotate 1.2.2; 13 found; start..end, strand, type, name):
    206..794     -  rep_origin     ori: high-copy-number ColE1/pMB1/pBR322/pUC origin of replication
    965..1825    -  CDS            AmpR: β-lactamase; bla; confers resistance to ampicillin, carbenicillin, and related antibiotics
   1826..1930    -  promoter       AmpR promoter: bla
   2025..2060    +  CDS            rop (fragment): Rop protein, which maintains plasmids at low copy number; rop
   2162..2208    +  misc_feature   bom (fragment): basis of mobility region from pBR322
   2251..2267    -  CDS            FLAG (fragment): FLAG® epitope tag, followed by an enterokinase cleavage site
   2338..2371    -  protein_bind   loxP: Cre-mediated recombination occurs in the 8-bp core sequence (GCATACAT). Cre recombinase
   2674..2735    -  terminator     ADH1 terminator (fragment): S. cerevisiae ADH1; transcription terminator for the S. cerevisiae alcohol dehydrogenase 1 (ADH1) gene
   2738..3302    -  CDS            NrsR (fragment): nourseothricin acetyltransferase; Streptomyces noursei nat1; confers resistance to nourseothricin
   3309..3652    -  promoter       TEF promoter: Ashbya gossypii TEF promoter
   3694..3727    -  protein_bind   loxP: Cre-mediated recombination occurs in the 8-bp core sequence (GCATACAT). Cre recombinase
   3785..3803    -  promoter       T7 promoter: promoter for bacteriophage T7 RNA polymerase
   3825..23      -  CDS            lacI (fragment) (across the origin): lac repressor; lacI; The lac repressor binds to the lac operator to inhibit transcription in E. coli. This inhibition can be relieved by adding lactose or isopropyl-β-D-thiogalactopyranoside (IPTG).
>Addgene plasmid #85783 | pN3FS-CYC1 | addgene full sequence | sequence record 193168 | Addgene NGS Result
GAGGCGGTTTGCGTATTGGGCGCTCTTCCGCTTCCTCGCTCACTGACTCGCTGCGCTCGGTCGTTCGGCT
GCGGCGAGCGGTATCAGCTCACTCAAAGGCGGTAATACGGTTATCCACAGAATCAGGGGATAACGCAGGA
AAGAACATGTGAGCAAAAGGCCAGCAAAAGGCCAGGAACCGTAAAAAGGCCGCGTTGCTGGCGTTTTTCC
ATAGGCTCCGCCCCCCTGACGAGCATCACAAAAATCGACGCTCAAGTCAGAGGTGGCGAAACCCGACAGG
ACTATAAAGATACCAGGCGTTTCCCCCTGGAAGCTCCCTCGTGCGCTCTCCTGTTCCGACCCTGCCGCTT
ACCGGATACCTGTCCGCCTTTCTCCCTTCGGGAAGCGTGGCGCTTTCTCATAGCTCACGCTGTAGGTATC
TCAGTTCGGTGTAGGTCGTTCGCTCCAAGCTGGGCTGTGTGCACGAACCCCCCGTTCAGCCCGACCGCTG
CGCCTTATCCGGTAACTATCGTCTTGAGTCCAACCCGGTAAGACACGACTTATCGCCACTGGCAGCAGCC
ACTGGTAACAGGATTAGCAGAGCGAGGTATGTAGGCGGTGCTACAGAGTTCTTGAAGTGGTGGCCTAACT
ACGGCTACACTAGAAGAACAGTATTTGGTATCTGCGCTCTGCTGAAGCCAGTTACCTTCGGAAAAAGAGT
TGGTAGCTCTTGATCCGGCAAACAAACCACCGCTGGTAGCGGTGGTTTTTTTGTTTGCAAGCAGCAGATT
ACGCGCAGAAAAAAAGGATCTCAAGAAGATCCTTTGATCTTTTCTACGGGGTCTGACGCTCAGTGGAACG
AAAACTCACGTTAAGGGATTTTGGTCATGAGATTATCAAAAAGGATCTTCACCTAGATCCTTTTAAATTA
AAAATGAAGTTTTAAATCAATCTAAAGTATATATGAGTAAACTTGGTCTGACAGTTACCAATGCTTAATC
AGTGAGGCACCTATCTCAGCGATCTGTCTATTTCGTTCATCCATAGTTGCCTGACTCCCCGTCGTGTAGA
TAACTACGATACGGGAGGGCTTACCATCTGGCCCCAGTGCTGCAATGATACCGCGAGACCCACGCTCACC
GGCTCCAGATTTATCAGCAATAAACCAGCCAGCCGGAAGGGCCGAGCGCAGAAGTGGTCCTGCAACTTTA
TCCGCCTCCATCCAGTCTATTAATTGTTGCCGGGAAGCTAGAGTAAGTAGTTCGCCAGTTAATAGTTTGC
GCAACGTTGTTGCCATTGCTACAGGCATCGTGGTGTCACGCTCGTCGTTTGGTATGGCTTCATTCAGCTC
CGGTTCCCAACGATCAAGGCGAGTTACATGATCCCCCATGTTGTGCAAAAAAGCGGTTAGCTCCTTCGGT
CCTCCGATCGTTGTCAGAAGTAAGTTGGCCGCAGTGTTATCACTCATGGTTATGGCAGCACTGCATAATT
CTCTTACTGTCATGCCATCCGTAAGATGCTTTTCTGTGACTGGTGAGTACTCAACCAAGTCATTCTGAGA
ATAGTGTATGCGGCGACCGAGTTGCTCTTGCCCGGCGTCAATACGGGATAATACCGCGCCACATAGCAGA
ACTTTAAAAGTGCTCATCATTGGAAAACGTTCTTCGGGGCGAAAACTCTCAAGGATCTTACCGCTGTTGA
GATCCAGTTCGATGTAACCCACTCGTGCACCCAACTGATCTTCAGCATCTTTTACTTTCACCAGCGTTTC
TGGGTGAGCAAAAACAGGAAGGCAAAATGCCGCAAAAAAGGGAATAAGGGCGACACGGAAATGTTGAATA
CTCATACTCTTCCTTTTTCAATATTATTGAAGCATTTATCAGGGTTATTGTCTCATGAGCGGATACATAT
TTGAATGTATTTAGAAAAATAAACAAATAGGGGTTCCGCGCACATTTCCCCGAAAAGTGCCACCTGACGT
CTAAGAAACCATTATTATCATGACATTAACCTATAAAAATAGGCGTATCACGAGGCCCTTTCGTCTCGCG
CGTTTCGGTGATGACGGTGAAAACCTCTGACACATGCAGCTCCCGGAGACGGTCACAGCTTGTCTGTAAG
CGGATGCCGGGAGCAGACAAGCCCGTCAGGGCGCGTCAGCGGGTGTTGGCGGGTGTCGGGGCTGGCTTAA
CTATGCGGCATCAGAGCAGATTGTACTGAGAGTGCACCTCGAGCATCGATGAATTCTCTGTCGCCATGGA
TCCTTTATCGTCGTCGTCCTTGTAATCCTTATCGTCGTCGTCCTTATAATCTTTGTCGTCGTCGTCTTTA
TAGTCCATGGTGTCGACAACCCTTAATATAACTTCGTATAATGTATGCTATACGAAGTTATTAGGTCTAG
ATATTAATTTAGTGTGTGTATTTGTGTTTGTGTGTCTATAGAAGTATAGTAATTTATGCTGCAAAGGTCC
TAATGTATAAGGAAAGAATATTTAGAGAAAAGAAGAAAACAAGAGTTTTATATACATACAGAGCACATGC
ATGCCATATGATCATGTGTCGTCGCACACATATATATATGCCTGTATGTGTCAGCACTAAAGTTGCCTGG
CCATCCACGCTATATATACACGCCTGGCGGATCTGCTCGAGGATTGCCTACGCGTGGGCTTGATCCACCA
ACCAACGCAGATCTATACACTTATTTTTTTTATAACTTATTTAATAATAAAAATCATAAATCATAAGAAA
TTCGCTTAGGGGCAGGGCATGCTCATGTAGAGCGCCTGCTCGCCGTCCGAGGCGGTGCCGTCGTACAGGG
CGGTGTCCAGGCCGCAGAGGGTGAACCCCATCCGCCGGTACGCGTGGATCGCCGGTGCGTTGACGTTGGT
GACCTCCAGCCAGAGGTGCCCGGCGCCCCGCTCGCGGGCGAACTCCGTCGCGAGCCCCATCAACGCGCGC
CCGACCCCGTGCCCCCGGTGCTCCGGGGCGACCTCGATGTCCTCGACGGTCAGCCGGCGGTTCCAGCCGG
AGTACGAGACGACCACGAAGCCCGCCAGGTCGCCGTCGTCCCCGTACGCGACGAACGTCCGGGAGTCCAG
GTCGCCGTCCTCCCCGTCGTCCGATTCGTCGTCCGATTCGTCGTCGGGGAACACCTTGGTCAGGGGCGGG
TCCACCGGCACCTCCCGCAGGGTGAAGCCGTCCCCGGTGGCGGTGACGCGGAAGACGGTGTCGGTGGTGA
AGGACCCATCCAGTGCCTCGATGGCCTCGGCGTCCCCCGGGACACTGGTGCGGTACCGGTAAGCCGTGTC
GTCAAGAGTGGTACCCATGGTTGTTTATGTTCGGATGTGATGTGAGAACTGTATCCTAGCAAGATTTTAA
AAGGAAGTATATGAAAGAAGAACCTCAGTGGCAAATCCTAACCTTTTATATTTCTCTACAGGGGCGCGGC
GTGGGGACAATTCAACGCGTCTGTGAGGGGAGCGTTTCCCTGCTCGCAGGTCTGCAGCGAGGAGCCGTAA
TTTTTGCTTCGCGCCGTGCGGCCATCAAAATGTATGGATGCAAATGATTATACATGGGGATGTATGGGCT
AAATGTACGGGCGACAGTCACATCATGCCCCTGAGCTGCGCACGTCAAGACTGTCAAGGAGGGTATTCTG
GGCCTCCATGTCGCTGGCCGGGTGACCCGGCGGGGACGTCGAGAACCCTTAATATAACTTCGTATAATGT
ATGCTATACGAAGTTATTAGGTGATATCAGATCCGTCGACCTGCAGCGTACGCGGCCGCGGATCTGCCGG
TCTCCCTATAGTGAGTCGTATTAATTTCGATAAGCCAGGTTAACCTGCATTAATGAATCGGCCAACGCGC
GGGGA
